>Addgene plasmid #91370 | pHH0103_RIMBP3-2/3 | addgene full sequence | sequence record 192236 | Addgene NGS Result
ATAAAAATAGGCGTATCACGAGGCCCTTTCGTCTTCAAGAATTCCCGACACCATCGAATGGTGCAAAACC
TTTCGCGGTATGGCATGATAGCGCCCGGAAGAGAGTCAATTCAGGGTGGTGAATGTGAAACCAGTAACGT
TATACGATGTCGCAGAGTATGCCGGTGTCTCTTATCAGACCGTTTCCCGCGTGGTGAACCAGGCCAGCCA
CGTTTCTGCGAAAACGCGGGAAAAAGTGGAAGCGGCGATGGCGGAGCTGAATTACATTCCCAACCGCGTG
GCACAACAACTGGCGGGCAAACAGTCGTTGCTGATTGGCGTTGCCACCTCCAGTCTGGCCCTGCACGCGC
CGTCGCAAATTGTCGCGGCGATTAAATCTCGCGCCGATCAACTGGGTGCCAGCGTGGTGGTGTCGATGGT
AGAACGAAGCGGCGTCGAAGCCTGTAAAGCGGCGGTGCACAATCTTCTCGCGCAACGCGTCAGTGGGCTG
ATCATTAACTATCCGCTGGATGACCAGGATGCCATTGCTGTGGAAGCTGCCTGCACTAATGTTCCGGCGT
TATTTCTTGATGTCTCTGACCAGACACCCATCAACAGTATTATTTTCTCCCATGAAGACGGTACGCGACT
GGGCGTGGAGCATCTGGTCGCATTGGGTCACCAGCAAATCGCGCTGTTAGCGGGCCCATTAAGTTCTGTC
TCGGCGCGTCTGCGTCTGGCTGGCTGGCATAAATATCTCACTCGCAATCAAATTCAGCCGATAGCGGAAC
GGGAAGGCGACTGGAGTGCCATGTCCGGTTTTCAACAAACCATGCAAATGCTGAATGAGGGCATCGTTCC
CACTGCGATGCTGGTTGCCAACGATCAGATGGCGCTGGGCGCAATGCGCGCCATTACCGAGTCCGGGCTG
CGCGTTGGTGCGGATATCTCGGTAGTGGGATACGACGATACCGAAGACAGCTCATGTTATATCCCGCCGT
TAACCACCATCAAACAGGATTTTCGCCTGCTGGGGCAAACCAGCGTGGACCGCTTGCTGCAACTCTCTCA
GGGCCAGGCGGTGAAGGGCAATCAGCTGTTGCCCGTCTCACTGGTGAAAAGAAAAACCACCCTGGCGCCC
AATACGCAAACCGCCTCTCCCCGCGCGTTGGCCGATTCATTAATGCAGCTGGCACGACAGGTTTCCCGAC
TGGAAAGCGGGCAGTGAGCGCAACGCAATTAATGTAAGTTAGCTCACTCATTAGGCACAATTCTCATGTT
TGACAGCTTATCATCGACTGCACGGTGCACCAATGCTTCTGGCGTCAGGCAGCCATCGGAAGCTGTGGTA
TGGCTGTGCAGGTCGTAAATCACTGCATAATTCGTGTCGCTCAAGGCGCACTCCCGTTCTGGATAATGTT
TTTTGCGCCGACATCATAACGGTTCTGGCAAATATTCTGAAATGAGCTGTTGACAATTAATCATCGGCTC
GTATAATGTGTGGAATTGTGAGCGGATAACAATTTCACACAGGAAACAGCCAGTCCGTTTAGGTGTTTTC
ACGAGCACTTCACCAACAAGGACCATAGATTATGAAAATCGAAGAACACCATCACCATCACCATTCCAGC
GGTAAGCTTATGTCCCCTATACTAGGTTATTGGAAAATTAAGGGCCTTGTGCAACCCACTCGACTTCTTT
TGGAATATCTTGAAGAAAAATATGAAGAGCATTTGTATGAGCGCGATGAAGGTGATAAATGGCGAAACAA
AAAGTTTGAATTGGGTTTGGAGTTTCCCAATCTTCCTTATTATATTGATGGTGATGTTAAATTAACACAG
TCTATGGCCATCATACGTTATATAGCTGACAAGCACAACATGTTGGGTGGTTGTCCAAAAGAGCGTGCAG
AGATTTCAATGCTTGAAGGAGCGGTTTTGGATATTAGATACGGTGTTTCGAGAATTGCATATAGTAAAGA
CTTTGAAACTCTCAAAGTTGATTTTCTTAGCAAGCTACCTGAAATGCTGAAAATGTTCGAAGATCGTTTA
TGTCATAAAACATATTTAAATGGTGATCATGTAACCCATCCTGACTTCATGTTGTATGACGCTCTTGATG
TTGTTTTATACATGGACCCAATGTGCCTGGATGCGTTCCCAAAATTAGTTTGTTTTAAAAAACGTATTGA
AGCTATCCCACAAATTGATAAGTACTTGAAATCCAGCAAGTATATAGCATGGCCTTTGCAGGGCTGGCAA
GCCACGTTTGGTGGTGGCGACCATCCTCCAAAATCGGATCTGGAAGTTCTGTTCCAGGGGCCCCTGTCCA
GCGGTCTGGTTCCGCGTGGTTCCGGTACCGCGGCCCAGCCGGCCATGGCCCAGGGCGCGCTGCGTGTTTT
TGTTGCCCTGTCCGATTACAATCCACTGGTTATGTCCGCAGATCTGAAAGCAGCCGAAGAAGAACTGGTC
TTTCAGAAACGTCAACTGCTGCGTGTTTGGGGTTCTCAAGATACCCATGATTTCTATCTGTCCGAATGCA
ACCGTCAAGTTGGTAACATTCCGGGTCGTCTGGTTGCAGAAATGGAAGCGGCCGCATA
[142 nt withheld, positions 2579-2720]
C
[98 nt withheld, positions 2722-2819]
AGTTTGTACTGGTGACGAAACTCAGTGTCTAGCTAGAGTGGC
[149 nt withheld, positions 2862-3010]
T
[41 nt withheld, positions 3012-3052]
T
[62 nt withheld, positions 3054-3115]
A
[35 nt withheld, positions 3117-3151]
CCTCCCTCAATCGGTTGAATGTCGCCCTTTTGTCTTTGGCGCTGGTAAACCATATGAA
[86 nt withheld, positions 3210-3295]
T
[54 nt withheld, positions 3297-3350]
CTAGCGCCGCCCTATACCTTGTCTGCCTCCCCGCGTTGCGTCGCGGTGCATGGAGCCGGGCCACCTCGAC
CTGAATGGAAGCCGGCGGCACCTCGCTAACGGATTCACCACTCCAAGAATTGGAGCCAATCAATTCTTGC
GGAGAACTGTGAATGCGCAAACCAACCCTTGGCAGAACATATCCATCGCGTCCGCCATCTCCAGCAGCCG
CACGCGGCGCATCTCGGGCAGCGTTGGGTCCTGGCCACGGGTGCGCATGATCGTGCTCCTGTCGTTGAGG
ACCCGGCTAGGCTGGCGGGGTTGCCTTACTGGTTAGCAGAATGAATCACCGATACGCGAGCGAACGTGAA
GCGACTGCTGCTGCAAAACGTCTGCGACCTGAGCAACAACATGAATGGTCTTCGGTTTCCGTGTTTCGTA
AAGTCTGGAAACGCGGAAGTCAGCGCCCTGCACCATTATGTTCCGGATCTGCATCGCAGGATGCTGCTGG
CTACCCTGTGGAACACCTACATCTGTATTAACGAAGCGCTGGCATTGACCCTGAGTGATTTTTCTCTGGT
CCCGCCGCATCCATACCGCCAGTTGTTTACCCTCACAACGTTCCAGTAACCGGGCATGTTCATCATCAGT
AACCCGTATCGTGAGCATCCTCTCTCGTTTCATCGGTATCATTACCCCCATGAACAGAAATCCCCCTTAC
ACGGAGGCATCAGTGACCAAACAGGAAAAAACCGCCCTTAACATGGCCCGCTTTATCAGAAGCCAGACAT
TAACGCTTCTGGAGAAACTCAACGAGCTGGACGCGGATGAACAGGCAGACATCTGTGAATCGCTTCACGA
CCACGCTGATGAGCTTTACCGCAGGATCCGCGAAATTGTAAGCGTTAATATTTTGTTAAAATTCGCGTTA
AATTTTTGTTAAATCAGCTCATTTTTTAACCAATAGGCCGAAATCGGCAAAATCCCTTATAAATCAAAAG
AATAGACCGAGATAGGGT
[37 nt withheld, positions 4349-4385]
AAAGAACGTGGACTCCAACGTCAAAGG
[49 nt withheld, positions 4413-4461]
T
[91 nt withheld, positions 4463-4553]
G
[124 nt withheld, positions 4555-4678]
CGCGGATCCTGCCTCGCGCGTTTCGGTGATGACGGTGAAAACCTCTGACACATGCAGCTCCCGGAGACGG
TCACAGCTTGTCTGTAAGCGGATGCCGGGAGCAGACAAGCCCGTCAGGGCGCGTCAGCGGGTGTTGGCGG
GTGTCGGGGCGCAGCCATGACCCAGTCACGTAGCGATAGCGGAGTGTATACTGGCTTAACTATGCGGCAT
CAGAGCAGATTGTACTGAGAGTGCACCATATGCGGTGTGAAATACCGCACAGATGCGTAAGGAGAAAATA
CCGCATCAGGCGCTCTTCCGCTTCCTCGCTCACTGACTCGCTGCGCTCGGTCGTTCGGCTGCGGCGAGCG
GTATCAGCTCACTCAAAGGCGGTAATACGGTTATCCACAGAATCAGGGGATAACGCAGGAAAGAACATGT
GAGCAAAAGGCCAGCAAAAGGCCAGGAACCGTAAAAAGGCCGCGTTGCTGGCGTTTTTCCATAGGCTCCG
CCCCCCTGACGAGCATCACAAAAATCGACGCTCAAGTCAGAGGTGGCGAAACCCGACAGGACTATAAAGA
TACCAGGGTTTCCCCCTGGAAGCTCCCTCGTGCGCTCTCCTGTTCCGACCCTGCCGCTTACCGGATACCT
GTCCGCCTTTCTCCCTTCGGGAAGCGTGGCGCTTTCTCATAGCTCACGCTGTAGGTATCTCAGTTCGGTG
TAGGTCGTTCGCTCCAAGCTGGGCTGTGTGCACGAACCCCCCGTTCAGCCCGACCGCTGCGCCTTATCCG
GTAACTATCGTCTTGAGTCCAACCCGGTAAGACACGACTTATCGCCACTGGCAGCAGCCACTGGTAACAG
GATTAGCAGAGCGAGGTATGTAGGCGGTGCTACAGAGTTCTTGAAGTGGTGGCCTAACTACGGCTACACT
AGAAGGACAGTATTTGGTATCTGCGCTCTGCTGAAGCCAGTTACCTTCGGAAAAAGAGTTGGTAGCTCTT
GATCCGGCAAACAAACCACCGCTGGTAGCGGTGGTTTTTTTGTTTGCAAGCAGCAGATTACGCGCAGAAA
AAAAGGATCTCAAGAAGATCCTTTGATCTTTTCTACGGGGTCTGACGCTCAGTGGAACGAAAACTCACGT
TAAGGGATTTTGGTCATGAGATTATCAAAAAGGATCTTCACCTAGATCCTTTTAAATTAAAAATGAAGTT
TTAAATCAATCTAAAGTATATATGAGTAAACTTGGTCTGACAGTTACCAATGCTTAATCAGTGAGGCACC
TATCTCAGCGATCTGTCTATTTCGTTCATCCATAGTTGCCTGACTCCCCGTCGTGTAGATAACTACGATA
CGGGAGGGCTTACCATCTGGCCCCAGTGCTGCAATGATACCGCGAGACCCACGCTCACCGGCTCCAGATT
TATCAGCAATAAACCAGCCAGCCGGAAGGGCCGAGCGCAGAAGTGGTCCTGCAACTTTATCCGCCTCCAT
CCAGTCTATTAATTGTTGCCGGGAAGCTAGAGTAAGTAGTTCGCCAGTTAATAGTTTGCGCAACGTTGTT
GCCATTGCTGCAGGCATCGTGGTGTCACGCTCGTCGTTTGGTATGGCTTCATTCAGCTCCGGTTCCCAAC
GATCAAGGCGAGTTACATGATCCCCCATATTGTGCAAAAAAGCGGTTAGCTCCTTCGGTCCTCCGATCGT
TGTCAGAAGTAAGTTGGCCGCAGTGTTATCACTCATGGTTATGGCAGCACTGCATAATTCTCTTACTGTC
ATGCCATCCGTAAGATGCTTTTCTGTGACTGGTGAGTACTCAACCAAGTCATTCTGAGAATAGTGTATGC
GGCGACCGAGTTGCTCTTGCCCGGCGTCAACACGGGATAATACCGCGCCACATAGCAGAACTTTAAAAGT
GCTCATCATTGGAAAACGTTCTTCGGGGCGAAAACTCTCAAGGATCTTACCGCTGTTGAGATCCAGTTCG
ATGTAACCCACTCGTGCACCCAACTGATCTTCAGCATCTTTTACTTTCACCAGCGTTTCTGGGTGAGCAA
AAACAGGAAGGCAAAATGCCGCAAAAAAGGGAATAAGGGCGACACGGAAATGTTGAATACTCATACTCTT
CCTTTTTCAATATTATTGAAGCATTTATCAGGGTTATTGTCTCATGAGCGGATACATATTTGAATGTATT
TAGAAAAATAAACAAATAGGGGTTCCGCGCACATTTCCCCGAAAAGTGCCACCTGACGTCTAAGAAACCA
TTATTATCATGACATTAACCT
Features (pLannotate 1.2.2; 21 found; start..end, strand, type, name):
     47..124     +  promoter       lacIq promoter: lacI (mutant); In the lacIq allele, a single base change in the promoter boosts expression of the lacI gene about 10-fold.
    125..1207    +  CDS            lacI: lac repressor; lacI; The lac repressor binds to the lac operator to inhibit transcription in E. coli. This inhibition can be relieved by adding lactose or isopropyl-β-D-thiogalactopyranoside (IPTG).
   1220..1241    +  protein_bind   CAP binding site: CAP binding activates transcription in the presence of cAMP. E. coli catabolite activator protein
   1260..1277    +  promoter       tet promoter (fragment): E. coli promoter for tetracycline efflux protein gene
   1450..1478    +  promoter       tac promoter: strong E. coli promoter; hybrid between the trp and lac UV5 promoters
   1486..1502    +  protein_bind   lac operator: The lac repressor binds to the lac operator to inhibit transcription in E. coli. This inhibition can be relieved by adding lactose or isopropyl-β-D-thiogalactopyranoside (IPTG). lac repressor encoded by lacI
   1587..1604    +  CDS            6xHis: 6xHis affinity tag
   1620..2273    +  CDS            GST26_SCHJA: Experimental evidence at protein level: Swiss-Prot protein existence level 1. GST isoenzymes appear to play a central role in the parasite detoxification system. Other functions are also suspected including a role in increasing the solubility of haematin in the parasite gut. From Schistosoma japonicum (Blood fluke).
   2322..2567    +  CDS            RIMBP3 (fragment): RIM3A_HUMAN - Also known as KIAA1666, RIMBP3A. Experimental evidence at protein level: Swiss-Prot protein existence level 1. Probable component of the manchette, a microtubule-based structure which plays a key role in sperm head morphogenesis during late stages of sperm development. From Homo sapiens (Human).
   2583..2630    +  terminator     fd terminator (sequence withheld): central terminator from bacteriophage fd (Otsuka and Kunisawa, 1982)
   2635..2847    +  CDS            M13 gene III (fragment) (sequence partly withheld): pIII; III; minor coat protein
   2862..3332    +  CDS            M13 gene III (fragment) (sequence partly withheld): pIII; III; minor coat protein
   3354..3424    +  CDS            TcR (fragment): tetracycline efflux protein; tet; confers resistance to tetracycline
   3666..4046    -  CDS            YPB1_ECOLX: Protein predicted: Swiss-Prot protein existence level 4. From Escherichia coli.
   4063..4214    +  CDS            rop (fragment): Rop protein, which maintains plasmids at low copy number; rop
   4250..4678    -  rep_origin     f1 ori (sequence partly withheld): f1 bacteriophage origin of replication; arrow indicates direction of (+) strand synthesis
   4687..4726    +  CDS            rop (fragment): Rop protein, which maintains plasmids at low copy number; rop
   4828..4968    +  misc_feature   bom: basis of mobility region from pBR322
   5154..5741    -  rep_origin     ori: high-copy-number ColE1/pMB1/pBR322/pUC origin of replication
   5915..6772    -  CDS            bla: BLAT_ECOLX - Experimental evidence at protein level: Swiss-Prot protein existence level 1. TEM-type are the most prevalent beta-lactamases in enterobacteria; they hydrolyze the beta-lactam bond in susceptible beta-lactam antibiotics, thus conferring resistance to penicillins and cephalosporins. TEM-3 and TEM-4 are capable of hydrolyzing cefotaxime and ceftazidime. TEM-5 is capable of hydrolyzing ceftazidime. TEM-6 is capable of hydrolyzing ceftazidime and aztreonam. TEM-8/CAZ-2, TEM- 16/CAZ-7 and TEM-24/CAZ-6 are markedly active against ceftazidime. IRT- 4 shows resistance to beta-lactamase in
   6773..6877    -  promoter       AmpR promoter: bla
