[The description below was written by a language model from this plasmid's Addgene catalogue record and pLannotate feature annotations shown in this document.]
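Description:
pHH0103_RIMBP3-2/3 is a bacterial expression plasmid of about 6.9 kb, built on the pHH0103 backbone, for producing and purifying a human SH3 domain fragment of RIMBP3 in E. coli. It is selected with ampicillin through a TEM-type beta-lactamase gene (bla) driven by its own promoter, and it replicates from a ColE1/pBR322-family origin with an adjacent bom region. The catalogue lists it as low copy. The annotated rop sequence is present only as two fragments interrupted by an f1 phage origin, which would permit single-stranded DNA production with helper phage.

The expression cassette uses the IPTG-inducible tac promoter with a lac operator, and repression is supplied by a plasmid-borne lacI gene under the lacIq promoter, which raises repressor levels and keeps basal expression down. Downstream lie a 6xHis tag, then Schistosoma japonicum glutathione S-transferase, then the roughly 250 bp RIMBP3 fragment, cloned between SfiI and NotI sites. The arrangement is consistent with a His-GST-SH3 fusion that can be purified by nickel or glutathione affinity. The "2/3" in the name presumably marks which of the protein's SH3 domains this is, although the record does not spell this out. A phage fd terminator follows the insert.

Beyond the terminator are two fragments of M13 gene III, along with remnants of the tetracycline resistance gene and its promoter. These suggest the backbone derives from a phagemid display vector, and they appear to be vestigial here. Repository sequencing found an N1471D substitution in the RIMBP3 translation relative to the reference protein. The construct belongs to a set used for a family-wide analysis of human SH3 domain binding specificities.
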