Addgene plasmid #91370: pHH0103_RIMBP3-2/3
Purpose: Protein expression and purification of human SH3 domain construct RIMBP3-2/3
Depositing lab: Sachdev Sidhu. Depositing organization: University of Toronto. Publication: Comprehensive Analysis of the Human SH3 Domain Family Reveals a Wide Variety of Non-canonical Specificities. Teyra J, Huang H, Jain S, Guan X, Dong A, Liu Y, Tempel W, Min J, Tong Y, Kim PM, Bader GD, Sidhu SS. Structure. 2017 Oct 3;25(10):1598-1610.e3. doi: 10.1016/j.str.2017.07.017. Epub 2017 Sep 7. PubMed 28890361.
Backbone
  Vector backbone: pHH0103
  Vector type: Bacterial Expression
Growth in bacteria
  Bacterial resistance: Ampicillin, 100 μg/mL
  Growth temperature: 37°C
  Growth strain: DH5alpha
  Copy number: Low Copy
Gene/Insert
  Gene/Insert name: RIMBP3-2/3
  Species: H. sapiens (human)
  Insert size (bp): 248
  Entrez Gene: RIMBP3 (a.k.a. RIM-BP3, RIM-BP3.1, RIM-BP3.A, RIMBP3.1, RIMBP3A)
  Cloning method: Restriction Enzyme; 5′ cloning site Sfi1 (unknown if destroyed); 3′ cloning site Not1 (unknown if destroyed)
Terms and licenses: Academic/Nonprofit Terms; Industry Terms: Not Available to Industry
Depositor comments: Addgene NGS results found N1471D within the RIMBP3 translation compared to NP_056487.1
How to cite: pHH0103_RIMBP3-2/3 was a gift from Sachdev Sidhu (Addgene plasmid # 91370 ; http://n2t.net/addgene:91370 ; RRID:Addgene_91370)
