>Addgene plasmid #91370 | pHH0103_RIMBP3-2/3 | depositor partial sequence | sequence record 175858 | insert sequence
GGTACCGAATTCGGATCCGCGCGCTGCGTGTTTTTGTTGCCCTGTCCGATTACAATCCACTGGTTATGTC
CGCAAATCTGAAAGCAGCCGAAGAAGAACTGGTCTTTCAGAAACGTCAACTGCTGCGTGTTTGGGGTTCT
CAAGATACCCATGATTTCTATCTGTCCGAATGCAACCGTCAAGTTGGTAACATTCCGGGTCGTCTGGTTG
CAGAAATGGAAGCGGCCGCTAGCTAAGTCGACGAGCTC
